Addgene plasmid #142802: TFORF1480
Purpose: Lentiviral vector for overexpressing transcription factor ORFs with unique 24-bp barcodes. Barcodes facilitate identification of transcription factors in pooled screens.
Depositing lab: Feng Zhang. Depositing organization: Broad Institute. Publication: A transcription factor atlas of directed differentiation. Joung J, Ma S, Tay T, Geiger-Schuller KR, Kirchgatterer PC, Verdine VK, Guo B, Arias-Garcia MA, Allen WE, Singh A, Kuksenko O, Abudayyeh OO, Gootenberg JS, Fu Z, Macrae RK, Buenrostro JD, Regev A, Zhang F. Cell. 2023 Jan 5;186(1):209-229.e26. doi: 10.1016/j.cell.2022.11.026. PubMed 36608654.
Backbone
  Vector backbone: pLX_TRC317
  Backbone manufacturer: Broad Institute Genetic Perturbation Platform
  Backbone size w/o insert (bp): 8264
  Vector type: Mammalian Expression, Lentiviral
  Selectable markers: Puromycin
Growth in bacteria
  Bacterial resistance: Ampicillin, 100 μg/mL
  Growth temperature: 37°C
  Growth strain: NEB Stable
  Copy number: High Copy
Gene/Insert
  Gene/Insert name: TP63
  Species: H. sapiens (human)
  Insert size (bp): 1769
  Entrez Gene: TP63 (a.k.a. AIS, B(p51A), B(p51B), EEC3, KET, LMS, NBP, OFC8, RHS, SHFM4, TP53CP, TP53L, TP73L, p40, p51, p53CP, p63, p73H, p73L)
  Promoter: EF1a
  Cloning method: Unknown
  Sequencing primers: 5′ GGGTGGAGACTGAAGTTAGGCCAG; 3′ CACATAGCGTAAAAGGAGCAACATAG
Terms and licenses: Academic/Nonprofit Terms; Industry Terms: Not Available to Industry
Depositor comments: NM_001114978,ENST00000392460 . The transcription factor ORF portion of this plasmid was synthesized by Genewiz. Please test multiple small colonies in case of plasmid recombination. To make this collection available in a timely manner, a portion of this collection was not fully sequenced by Addgene. If an Addgene verified full plasmid sequence is not available, please contact us prior to placing an order to request the full sequence.
How to cite: TFORF1480 was a gift from Feng Zhang (Addgene plasmid # 142802 ; http://n2t.net/addgene:142802 ; RRID:Addgene_142802)
