[The description below was written by a language model from this plasmid's Addgene catalogue record and pLannotate feature annotations shown in this document.]
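Description:
TFORF1480 is a lentiviral mammalian expression plasmid built on the pLX_TRC317 backbone and carrying the human transcription factor TP63 as a synthesized open reading frame. It belongs to a barcoded transcription factor ORF collection in which each construct has a unique 24-bp barcode, so that the factor delivered to a cell can be identified in pooled overexpression screens. The depositor's notes tie the insert to a specific TP63 transcript isoform. In bacteria the roughly 10 kb plasmid is maintained through a high-copy ColE1/pUC-type origin and selected with ampicillin via β-lactamase. An f1 origin and remnants of a lac/T7/T3 cloning region are also present in the backbone. The depositor warns that recombination can occur during propagation, as is common for plasmids with LTR repeats.

The viral portion has a third-generation-style layout. An RSV promoter drives a truncated HIV-1 5' LTR, followed by the Ψ packaging signal with a gag fragment, the Rev response element, a cPPT/CTS, and a self-inactivating ΔU3 3' LTR with a downstream SV40 polyadenylation signal. Within the transferred region, an SV40 early promoter/origin drives puromycin N-acetyltransferase for selection of transduced cells. A separate EF-1α promoter drives the TP63 coding sequence, and a WPRE downstream enhances transcript stability and expression. The barcode is not annotated in the feature table. A short stretch between the ORF and the WPRE matches a U6 promoter fragment, but the record does not say what it does. The construct is suited to stable, constitutive TP63 overexpression, individually or as part of pooled screens of directed differentiation.
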