Features (pLannotate 1.2.2; 31 found; start..end, strand, type, name):
      5..231     +  promoter       RSV promoter: Rous sarcoma virus enhancer/promoter
    232..412     +  LTR            5' LTR (truncated): truncated 5' long terminal repeat (LTR) from HIV-1
    459..584     +  misc_feature   HIV-1 Ψ: packaging signal of human immunodeficiency virus type 1
    568..931     +  CDS            HIV-1 gag (fragment): gag protein from human immunodeficiency virus 1; gag
   1077..1310    +  misc_feature   RRE: The Rev response element (RRE) of HIV-1 allows for Rev-dependent mRNA export from the nucleus to the cytoplasm.
   1687..1713    +  CDS            Rev (fragment): human immunodeficiency virus 1 (HIV-1) Rev protein; rev; enhances nuclear export of unspliced and incompletely spliced viral mRNAs
   1720..1743    +  promoter       SV40 promoter (fragment): SV40 early promoter
   1744..1815    +  promoter       SV40 promoter (fragment): SV40 enhancer and early promoter
   1839..1974    +  rep_origin     SV40 ori: SV40 origin of replication
   2020..2616    +  CDS            PuroR (fragment): puromycin N-acetyltransferase; pac from Streptomyces; confers resistance to puromycin
   2665..2782    +  misc_feature   cPPT/CTS: central polypurine tract and central termination sequence of HIV-1
   2847..2913    +  CDS            small t antigen (fragment): SV40 (simian virus 40) small t antigen
   2920..4098    +  promoter       EF-1α promoter: strong constitutive promoter for human elongation factor EF-1α
   4115..5764    +  CDS            TP63 (fragment) (sequence partly withheld): P63_HUMAN - Also known as KET, P63, P73H, P73L, TP73L. Experimental evidence at protein level: Swiss-Prot protein existence level 1. Acts as a sequence specific DNA binding transcriptional activator or repressor. The isoforms contain a varying set of transactivation and auto-regulating transactivation inhibiting domains thus showing an isoform specific activity. Isoform 2 activates RIPK4 transcription. May be required in conjunction with TP73/p73 for initiation of p53/TP53 dependent apoptosis in response to genotoxic insults and the presence of activated oncogenes. Involved in Notch signaling
   5795..5848    +  promoter       U6 promoter (fragment): RNA polymerase III promoter for human U6 snRNA
   5890..6478    +  misc_feature   WPRE: woodchuck hepatitis virus posttranscriptional regulatory element
   6529..6548    +  misc_feature   cPPT/CTS (fragment): central polypurine tract and central termination sequence of HIV-1
   6550..6783    +  LTR            3' LTR (ΔU3): self-inactivating 3' long terminal repeat (LTR) from HIV-1
   6861..6982    +  polyA_signal   SV40 poly(A) signal: SV40 polyadenylation signal
   7022..7157    +  rep_origin     SV40 ori: SV40 origin of replication
   7178..7196    -  promoter       T7 promoter: promoter for bacteriophage T7 RNA polymerase
   7204..7359    +  CDS            lacZα (fragment): LacZα fragment of β-galactosidase; lacZ fragment
   7364..7792    +  rep_origin     f1 ori (sequence partly withheld): f1 bacteriophage origin of replication; arrow indicates direction of (+) strand synthesis
   7845..7949    +  promoter       AmpR promoter: bla
   7950..8810    +  CDS            AmpR: β-lactamase; bla; confers resistance to ampicillin, carbenicillin, and related antibiotics
   8981..9569    +  rep_origin     ori: high-copy-number ColE1/pMB1/pBR322/pUC origin of replication
   9752..9844    +  CDS            lacI (fragment): lac repressor; lacI; The lac repressor binds to the lac operator to inhibit transcription in E. coli. This inhibition can be relieved by adding lactose or isopropyl-β-D-thiogalactopyranoside (IPTG).
   9857..9878    +  protein_bind   CAP binding site: CAP binding activates transcription in the presence of cAMP. E. coli catabolite activator protein
   9893..9923    +  promoter       lac promoter: promoter for the E. coli lac operon
   9931..9947    +  protein_bind   lac operator: The lac repressor binds to the lac operator to inhibit transcription in E. coli. This inhibition can be relieved by adding lactose or isopropyl-β-D-thiogalactopyranoside (IPTG). lac repressor encoded by lacI
   9992..10010   +  promoter       T3 promoter: promoter for bacteriophage T3 RNA polymerase
>Addgene plasmid #142802 | TFORF1480 | addgene full sequence | sequence record 395860 | Addgene NGS Result
TTAATGTAGTCTTATGCAATACTCTTGTAGTCTTGCAACATGGTAACGATGAGTTAGCAACATGCCTTAC
AAGGAGAGAAAAAGCACCGTGCATGCCGATTGGTGGAAGTAAGGTGGTACGATCGTGCCTTATTAGGAAG
GCAACAGACGGGTCTGACATGGATTGGACGAACCACTGAATTGCCGCATTGCAGAGATATTGTATTTAAG
TGCCTAGCTCGATACATAAACGGGTCTCTCTGGTTAGACCAGATCTGAGCCTGGGAGCTCTCTGGCTAAC
TAGGGAACCCACTGCTTAAGCCTCAATAAAGCTTGCCTTGAGTGCTTCAAGTAGTGTGTGCCCGTCTGTT
GTGTGACTCTGGTAACTAGAGATCCCTCAGACCCTTTTAGTCAGTGTGGAAAATCTCTAGCAGTGGCGCC
CGAACAGGGACTTGAAAGCGAAAGGGAAACCAGAGGAGCTCTCTCGACGCAGGACTCGGCTTGCTGAAGC
GCGCACGGCAAGAGGCGAGGGGCGGCGACTGGTGAGTACGCCAAAAATTTTGACTAGCGGAGGCTAGAAG
GAGAGAGATGGGTGCGAGAGCGTCAGTATTAAGCGGGGGAGAATTAGATCGCGATGGGAAAAAATTCGGT
TAAGGCCAGGGGGAAAGAAAAAATATAAATTAAAACATATAGTATGGGCAAGCAGGGAGCTAGAACGATT
CGCAGTTAATCCTGGCCTGTTAGAAACATCAGAAGGCTGTAGACAAATACTGGGACAGCTACAACCATCC
CTTCAGACAGGATCAGAAGAACTTAGATCATTATATAATACAGTAGCAACCCTCTATTGTGTGCATCAAA
GGATAGAGATAAAAGACACCAAGGAAGCTTTAGACAAGATAGAGGAAGAGCAAAACAAAAGTAAGACCAC
CGCACAGCAAGCGGCCGCTGATCTTCAGACCTGGAGGAGGAGATATGAGGGACAATTGGAGAAGTGAATT
ATATAAATATAAAGTAGTAAAAATTGAACCATTAGGAGTAGCACCCACCAAGGCAAAGAGAAGAGTGGTG
CAGAGAGAAAAAAGAGCAGTGGGAATAGGAGCTTTGTTCCTTGGGTTCTTGGGAGCAGCAGGAAGCACTA
TGGGCGCAGCGTCAATGACGCTGACGGTACAGGCCAGACAATTATTGTCTGGTATAGTGCAGCAGCAGAA
CAATTTGCTGAGGGCTATTGAGGCGCAACAGCATCTGTTGCAACTCACAGTCTGGGGCATCAAGCAGCTC
CAGGCAAGAATCCTGGCTGTGGAAAGATACCTAAAGGATCAACAGCTCCTGGGGATTTGGGGTTGCTCTG
GAAAACTCATTTGCACCACTGCTGTGCCTTGGAATGCTAGTTGGAGTAATAAATCTCTGGAACAGATTTG
GAATCACACGACCTGGATGGAGTGGGACAGAGAAATTAACAATTACACAAGCTTAATACACTCCTTAATT
GAAGAATCGCAAAACCAGCAAGAAAAGAATGAACAAGAATTATTGGAATTAGATAAATGGGCAAGTTTGT
GGAATTGGTTTAACATAACAAATTGGCTGTGGTATATAAAATTATTCATAATGATAGTAGGAGGCTTGGT
AGGTTTAAGAATAGTTTTTGCTGTACTTTCTATAGTGAATAGAGTTAGGCAGGGATATTCACCATTATCG
TTTCAGACCCACCTCCCAACCCCGAGGGGACCCATGCATTGCATCTCAATTAGTCAGCAACCAGGTGTGG
AAAGTCCCCAGGCTCCCCAGCAGGCAGAAGTATGCAAAGCATGCGTCTCAATTAGTCAGCAACCATAGTC
CCGCCCCTAACTCCGCCCATCCCGCCCCTAACTCCGCCCAGTTCCGCCCATTCTCCGCCCCATGGCTGAC
TAATTTTTTTTATTTATGCAGAGGCCGAGGCCGCCTCGGCCTCTGAGCTATTCCAGAAGTAGTGAGGAGG
CTTTTTTGGAGGCCTAGGCTTTTGCAAAAAGCTTTCTAGAGGTACCACCGGAGCTTACCATGACCGAGTA
CAAGCCCACGGTGCGCCTCGCCACCCGCGACGACGTCCCCAGGGCCGTACGCACCCTCGCCGCCGCGTTC
GCCGACTACCCCGCCACGCGCCACACCGTCGATCCGGACCGCCACATCGAGCGGGTCACCGAGCTGCAAG
AACTCTTCCTCACGCGCGTCGGGCTCGACATCGGCAAGGTGTGGGTCGCGGACGACGGCGCCGCCGTGGC
GGTCTGGACCACGCCGGAGAGCGTCGAAGCGGGGGCGGTGTTCGCCGAGATCGGCCCGCGCATGGCCGAG
TTGAGCGGTTCCCGGCTGGCCGCGCAGCAACAGATGGAAGGCCTCCTGGCGCCGCACCGGCCCAAGGAGC
CCGCGTGGTTCCTGGCCACCGTCGGCGTCTCGCCCGACCACCAGGGCAAGGGTCTGGGCAGCGCCGTCGT
GCTCCCCGGAGTGGAGGCGGCCGAGCGCGCCGGGGTGCCCGCCTTCCTGGAGACCTCCGCGCCCCGCAAC
CTCCCCTTCTACGAGCGGCTCGGCTTCACCGTCACCGCCGACGTCGAGGTGCCCGAAGGACCGCGCACCT
GGTGCATGACCCGCAAGCCCGGTGCCAGTTAACGAATTCTAGATCTTGAGACAAATGGCAGTATTCATCC
ACAATTTTAAAAGAAAAGGGGGGATTGGGGGGTACAGTGCAGGGGAAAGAATAGTAGACATAATAGCAAC
AGACATACAAACTAAAGAATTACAAAAACAAATTACAAAAATTCAAAATTTTCGGGTTTATTACAGGGAC
AGCAGAGATCCACTTTGGCGCCGGCTCGAGGCCTGCAGGTGCAAAGATGGATAAAGTTTTAAACAGAGAG
GAATCTTTGCAGCTAATGGACCTTCTAGGTCTTGAAAGGAGTGGGAATTGGCTCCGGTGCCCGTCAGTGG
GCAGAGCGCACATCGCCCACAGTCCCCGAGAAGTTGGGGGGAGGGGTCGGCAATTGAACCGGTGCCTAGA
GAAGGTGGCGCGGGGTAAACTGGGAAAGTGATGTCGTGTACTGGCTCCGCCTTTTTCCCGAGGGTGGGGG
AGAACCGTATATAAGTGCAGTAGTCGCCGTGAACGTTCTTTTTCGCAACGGGTTTGCCGCCAGAACACAG
GTAAGTGCCGTGTGTGGTTCCCGCGGGCCTGGCCTCTTTACGGGTTATGGCCCTTGCGTGCCTTGAATTA
CTTCCACCTGGCTGCAGTACGTGATTCTTGATCCCGAGCTTCGGGTTGGAAGTGGGTGGGAGAGTTCGAG
GCCTTGCGCTTAAGGAGCCCCTTCGCCTCGTGCTTGAGTTGAGGCCTGGCCTGGGCGCTGGGGCCGCCGC
GTGCGAATCTGGTGGCACCTTCGCGCCTGTCTCGCTGCTTTCGATAAGTCTCTAGCCATTTAAAATTTTT
GATGACCTGCTGCGACGCTTTTTTTCTGGCAAGATAGTCTTGTAAATGCGGGCCAAGATCTGCACACTGG
TATTTCGGTTTTTGGGGCCGCGGGCGGCGACGGGGCCCGTGCGTCCCAGCGCACATGTTCGGCGAGGCGG
GGCCTGCGAGCGCGGCCACCGAGAATCGGACGGGGGTAGTCTCAAGCTGGCCGGCCTGCTCTGGTGCCTG
GCCTCGCGCCGCCGTGTATCGCCCCGCCCTGGGCGGCAAGGCTGGCCCGGTCGGCACCAGTTGCGTGAGC
GGAAAGATGGCCGCTTCCCGGCCCTGCTGCAGGGAGCTCAAAATGGAGGACGCGGCGCTCGGGAGAGCGG
GCGGGTGAGTCACCCACACAAAGGAAAAGGGCCTTTCCGTCCTCAGCCGTCGCTTCATGTGACTCCACGG
AGTACCGGGCGCCGTCCAGGCACCTCGATTAGTTCTCGAGCTTTTGGAGTACGTCGTCTTTAGGTTGGGG
GGAGGGGTTTTATGCGATGGAGTTTCCCCACACTGAGTGGGTGGAGACTGAAGTTAGGCCAGCTTGGCAC
TTGATGTAATTCTCCTTGGAATTTGCCCTTTTTGAGTTTGGATCTTGGTTCATTCTCAAGCCTCAGACAG
TGGTTCAAAGTTTTTTTCTTCCATTTCAGGTGTCGTGAGGCTAGCACCGCCACCATGAATTTTGAAACTT
CACGGTGTGCCACCCTACAGTACTGCCCTGACCCTTACATCCAGCGTTTCGTAGAAACCCCAGCTCATTT
CTCTTGGAAAGAAAGTTATTACCGATCCACCATGTCCCAGAGCACACAGACAAATGAATTCCTCAGTCCA
GAGGTTTTCCAGCATATCTGGGATTTTCTGGAACAGCCTATATGTTCAGTTCAGCCCATTGACTTGAACT
TTGTGGATGAACCATCAGAAGATGGTGCGACAAACAAGATTGAGATTAGCATGGACTGTATCCGCATGCA
GGACTCGGACCTGAGTGACCCCATGTGGCCACAGTACACGAACCTGGGGCTCCTGAACAGCATGGACCAG
CAGATTCAGAACGGCTCCTCGTCCACCAGTCCCTATAACACAGACCACGCGCAGAACAGCGTCACGGCGC
CCTCGCCCTACGCACAGCCCAGCTCCACCTTCGATGCTCTCTCTCCATCACCCGCCATCCCCTCCAACAC
CGACTACCCAGGCCCGCACAGTTTCGACGTGTCCTTCCAGCAGTCGAGCACCGCCAAGTCGGCCACCTGG
ACGTATTCCACTGAACTGAAGAAACTCTACTGCCAAATTGCAAAGACATGCCCCATCCAGATCAAGGTGA
TGACCCCACCTCCTCAGGGAGCTGTTATCCGCGCCATGCCTGTCTACAAAAAAGCTGAGCACGTCACGGA
GGTGGTGAAGCGGTGCCCCAACCATGAGCTGAGCCGTGAATTCAACGAGGGACAGATTGCCCCTCCTAGT
CATTTGATTCGAGTAGAGGGGAACAGCCATGCCCAGTATGTAGAAGATCCCATCACAGGAAGACAGAGTG
TGCTGGTACCTTATGAGCCACCCCAGGTTGGCACTGAATTCACGACAGTCTTGTACAATTTCATGTGTAA
CAGCAGTTGTGTTGGAGGGATGAACCGCCGTCCAATTTTAATCATTGTTACTCTGGAAACCAGAGATGGG
CAAGTCCTGGGCCGACGCTGCTTTGAGGCCCGGATCTGTGCTTGCCCAGGAAGAGACAGGAAGGCGGATG
AAGATAGCATCAGAAAGCAGCAAGTTTCGGACAGTACAAAGAACGGT
[75 nt withheld, positions 5228-5302]
GATGATGAACTGTTATACTTACCAGTGAGGGGCCGTGAGACTTATGAAATGCTGTTGAAGATCAAAGAGT
CCCTGGAACTCATGCAGTACCTTCCTCAGCACACAATTGAAACGTACAGGCAACAGCAACAGCAGCAGCA
CCAGCACTTACTTCAGAAACAGACCTCAATACAGTCTCCATCTTCATATGGTAACAGCTCCCCACCTCTG
AACAAAATGAACAGCATGAACAAGCTGCCTTCTGTGAGCCAGCTTATCAACCCTCAGCAGCGCAACGCCC
TCACTCCTACAACCATTCCTGATGGCATGGGAGCCAACATTCCCATGATGGGCACCCACATGCCAATGGC
TGGAGACATGAATGGACTCAGCCCCACCCAGGCACTCCCTCCCCCACTCTCCATGCCATCCACCTCCCAC
TGCACACCCCCACCTCCGTATCCCACAGATTGCAGCATTGTCAGGATCTGGCAAGTCTAGTAATGAACTA
GTCCGTAACTTGAAAGTATTTCGATTTCTTGGCTTTATATATCTTGTGGAAAGGACGAATGCATCCTCGA
ACAGTTACCACAACGCGTTAAGTCGACAATCAACCTCTGGATTACAAAATTTGTGAAAGATTGACTGGTA
TTCTTAACTATGTTGCTCCTTTTACGCTATGTGGATACGCTGCTTTAATGCCTTTGTATCATGCTATTGC
TTCCCGTATGGCTTTCATTTTCTCCTCCTTGTATAAATCCTGGTTGCTGTCTCTTTATGAGGAGTTGTGG
CCCGTTGTCAGGCAACGTGGCGTGGTGTGCACTGTGTTTGCTGACGCAACCCCCACTGGTTGGGGCATTG
CCACCACCTGTCAGCTCCTTTCCGGGACTTTCGCTTTCCCCCTCCCTATTGCCACGGCGGAACTCATCGC
CGCCTGCCTTGCCCGCTGCTGGACAGGGGCTCGGCTGTTGGGCACTGACAATTCCGTGGTGTTGTCGGGG
AAATCATCGTCCTTTCCTTGGCTGCTCGCCTGTGTTGCCACCTGGATTCTGCGCGGGACGTCCTTCTGCT
ACGTCCCTTCGGCCCTCAATCCAGCGGACCTTCCTTCCCGCGGCCTGCTGCCGGCTCTGCGGCCTCTTCC
GCGTCTTCGCCTTCGCCCTCAGACGAGTCGGATCTCCCTTTGGGCCGCCTCCCCGCGTCGACTTTAAGAC
CAATGACTTACAAGGCAGCTGTAGATCTTAGCCACTTTTTAAAAGAAAAGGGGGGACTGGAAGGGCTAAT
TCACTCCCAACGAAGACAAGATCTGCTTTTTGCTTGTACTGGGTCTCTCTGGTTAGACCAGATCTGAGCC
TGGGAGCTCTCTGGCTAACTAGGGAACCCACTGCTTAAGCCTCAATAAAGCTTGCCTTGAGTGCTTCAAG
TAGTGTGTGCCCGTCTGTTGTGTGACTCTGGTAACTAGAGATCCCTCAGACCCTTTTAGTCAGTGTGGAA
AATCTCTAGCAGTACGTATAGTAGTTCATGTCATCTTATTATTCAGTATTTATAACTTGCAAAGAAATGA
ATATCAGAGAGTGAGAGGAACTTGTTTATTGCAGCTTATAATGGTTACAAATAAAGCAATAGCATCACAA
ATTTCACAAATAAAGCATTTTTTTCACTGCATTCTAGTTGTGGTTTGTCCAAACTCATCAATGTATCTTA
TCATGTCTGGCTCTAGCTATCCCGCCCCTAACTCCGCCCATCCCGCCCCTAACTCCGCCCAGTTCCGCCC
ATTCTCCGCCCCATGGCTGACTAATTTTTTTTATTTATGCAGAGGCCGAGGCCGCCTCGGCCTCTGAGCT
ATTCCAGAAGTAGTGAGGAGGCTTTTTTGGAGGCCTAGGGACGTACCCAATTCGCCCTATAGTGAGTCGT
ATTACGCGCGCTCACTGGCCGTCGTTTTACAACGTCGTGACTGGGAAAACCCTGGCGTTACCCAACTTAA
TCGCCTTGCAGCACATCCCCCTTTCGCCAGCTGGCGTAATAGCGAAGAGGCCCGCACCGATCGCCCTTCC
CAACAGTTGCGCAGCCTGAATGGCGAATGGG
[124 nt withheld, positions 7364-7487]
C
[91 nt withheld, positions 7489-7579]
A
[49 nt withheld, positions 7581-7629]
CCTTTGACGTTGGAGTCCACGTTCTTT
[37 nt withheld, positions 7657-7693]
ACCCTATCTCGGTCTATTCTTTTGATTTATAAGGGATTTTGCCGATTTCGGCCTATTGGTTAAAAAATGA
GCTGATTTAACAAAAATTTAACGCGAATTTTAACAAAATATTAACGCTTACAATTTAGGTGGCACTTTTC
GGGGAAATGTGCGCGGAACCCCTATTTGTTTATTTTTCTAAATACATTCAAATATGTATCCGCTCATGAG
ACAATAACCCTGATAAATGCTTCAATAATATTGAAAAAGGAAGAGTATGAGTATTCAACATTTCCGTGTC
GCCCTTATTCCCTTTTTTGCGGCATTTTGCCTTCCTGTTTTTGCTCACCCAGAAACGCTGGTGAAAGTAA
AAGATGCTGAAGATCAGTTGGGTGCACGAGTGGGTTACATCGAACTGGATCTCAACAGCGGTAAGATCCT
TGAGAGTTTTCGCCCCGAAGAACGTTTTCCAATGATGAGCACTTTTAAAGTTCTGCTATGTGGCGCGGTA
TTATCCCGTATTGACGCCGGGCAAGAGCAACTCGGTCGCCGCATACACTATTCTCAGAATGACTTGGTTG
AGTACTCACCAGTCACAGAAAAGCATCTTACGGATGGCATGACAGTAAGAGAATTATGCAGTGCTGCCAT
AACCATGAGTGATAACACTGCGGCCAACTTACTTCTGACAACGATCGGAGGACCGAAGGAGCTAACCGCT
TTTTTGCACAACATGGGGGATCATGTAACTCGCCTTGATCGTTGGGAACCGGAGCTGAATGAAGCCATAC
CAAACGACGAGCGTGACACCACGATGCCTGTAGCAATGGCAACAACGTTGCGCAAACTATTAACTGGCGA
ACTACTTACTCTAGCTTCCCGGCAACAATTAATAGACTGGATGGAGGCGGATAAAGTTGCAGGACCACTT
CTGCGCTCGGCCCTTCCGGCTGGCTGGTTTATTGCTGATAAATCTGGAGCCGGTGAGCGTGGGTCTCGCG
GTATCATTGCAGCACTGGGGCCAGATGGTAAGCCCTCCCGTATCGTAGTTATCTACACGACGGGGAGTCA
GGCAACTATGGATGAACGAAATAGACAGATCGCTGAGATAGGTGCCTCACTGATTAAGCATTGGTAACTG
TCAGACCAAGTTTACTCATATATACTTTAGATTGATTTAAAACTTCATTTTTAATTTAAAAGGATCTAGG
TGAAGATCCTTTTTGATAATCTCATGACCAAAATCCCTTAACGTGAGTTTTCGTTCCACTGAGCGTCAGA
CCCCGTAGAAAAGATCAAAGGATCTTCTTGAGATCCTTTTTTTCTGCGCGTAATCTGCTGCTTGCAAACA
AAAAAACCACCGCTACCAGCGGTGGTTTGTTTGCCGGATCAAGAGCTACCAACTCTTTTTCCGAAGGTAA
CTGGCTTCAGCAGAGCGCAGATACCAAATACTGTTCTTCTAGTGTAGCCGTAGTTAGGCCACCACTTCAA
GAACTCTGTAGCACCGCCTACATACCTCGCTCTGCTAATCCTGTTACCAGTGGCTGCTGCCAGTGGCGAT
AAGTCGTGTCTTACCGGGTTGGACTCAAGACGATAGTTACCGGATAAGGCGCAGCGGTCGGGCTGAACGG
GGGGTTCGTGCACACAGCCCAGCTTGGAGCGAACGACCTACACCGAACTGAGATACCTACAGCGTGAGCT
ATGAGAAAGCGCCACGCTTCCCGAAGGGAGAAAGGCGGACAGGTATCCGGTAAGCGGCAGGGTCGGAACA
GGAGAGCGCACGAGGGAGCTTCCAGGGGGAAACGCCTGGTATCTTTATAGTCCTGTCGGGTTTCGCCACC
TCTGACTTGAGCGTCGATTTTTGTGATGCTCGTCAGGGGGGCGGAGCCTATGGAAAAACGCCAGCAACGC
GGCCTTTTTACGGTTCCTGGCCTTTTGCTGGCCTTTTGCTCACATGTTCTTTCCTGCGTTATCCCCTGAT
TCTGTGGATAACCGTATTACCGCCTTTGAGTGAGCTGATACCGCTCGCCGCAGCCGAACGACCGAGCGCA
GCGAGTCAGTGAGCGAGGAAGCGGAAGAGCGCCCAATACGCAAACCGCCTCTCCCCGCGCGTTGGCCGAT
TCATTAATGCAGCTGGCACGACAGGTTTCCCGACTGGAAAGCGGGCAGTGAGCGCAACGCAATTAATGTG
AGTTAGCTCACTCATTAGGCACCCCAGGCTTTACACTTTATGCTTCCGGCTCGTATGTTGTGTGGAATTG
TGAGCGGATAACAATTTCACACAGGAAACAGCTATGACCATGATTACGCCAAGCGCGCAATTAACCCTCA
CTAAAGGGAACAAAAGCTGGAGCTGCAAGC
