>Addgene plasmid #142802 | TFORF1480 | depositor partial sequence | sequence record 280544 | Insert
ACCGCCACCATGAATTTTGAAACTTCACGGTGTGCCACCCTACAGTACTGCCCTGACCCTTACATCCAGC
GTTTCGTAGAAACCCCAGCTCATTTCTCTTGGAAAGAAAGTTATTACCGATCCACCATGTCCCAGAGCAC
ACAGACAAATGAATTCCTCAGTCCAGAGGTTTTCCAGCATATCTGGGATTTTCTGGAACAGCCTATATGT
TCAGTTCAGCCCATTGACTTGAACTTTGTGGATGAACCATCAGAAGATGGTGCGACAAACAAGATTGAGA
TTAGCATGGACTGTATCCGCATGCAGGACTCGGACCTGAGTGACCCCATGTGGCCACAGTACACGAACCT
GGGGCTCCTGAACAGCATGGACCAGCAGATTCAGAACGGCTCCTCGTCCACCAGTCCCTATAACACAGAC
CACGCGCAGAACAGCGTCACGGCGCCCTCGCCCTACGCACAGCCCAGCTCCACCTTCGATGCTCTCTCTC
CATCACCCGCCATCCCCTCCAACACCGACTACCCAGGCCCGCACAGTTTCGACGTGTCCTTCCAGCAGTC
GAGCACCGCCAAGTCGGCCACCTGGACGTATTCCACTGAACTGAAGAAACTCTACTGCCAAATTGCAAAG
ACATGCCCCATCCAGATCAAGGTGATGACCCCACCTCCTCAGGGAGCTGTTATCCGCGCCATGCCTGTCT
ACAAAAAAGCTGAGCACGTCACGGAGGTGGTGAAGCGGTGCCCCAACCATGAGCTGAGCCGTGAATTCAA
CGAGGGACAGATTGCCCCTCCTAGTCATTTGATTCGAGTAGAGGGGAACAGCCATGCCCAGTATGTAGAA
GATCCCATCACAGGAAGACAGAGTGTGCTGGTACCTTATGAGCCACCCCAGGTTGGCACTGAATTCACGA
CAGTCTTGTACAATTTCATGTGTAACAGCAGTTGTGTTGGAGGGATGAACCGCCGTCCAATTTTAATCAT
TGTTACTCTGGAAACCAGAGATGGGCAAGTCCTGGGCCGACGCTGCTTTGAGGCCCGGATCTGTGCTTGC
CCAGGAAGAGACAGGAAGGCGGATGAAGATAGCATCAGAAAGCAGCAAGTTTCGGACAGTACAAAGAACG
GT
[75 nt withheld, positions 1123-1197]
GATGATGAACTGTTATACTTACCAGTGAGGGGCCGTGAGACTTATGAAATGCTGTTGAAGATCAAAGAGT
CCCTGGAACTCATGCAGTACCTTCCTCAGCACACAATTGAAACGTACAGGCAACAGCAACAGCAGCAGCA
CCAGCACTTACTTCAGAAACAGACCTCAATACAGTCTCCATCTTCATATGGTAACAGCTCCCCACCTCTG
AACAAAATGAACAGCATGAACAAGCTGCCTTCTGTGAGCCAGCTTATCAACCCTCAGCAGCGCAACGCCC
TCACTCCTACAACCATTCCTGATGGCATGGGAGCCAACATTCCCATGATGGGCACCCACATGCCAATGGC
TGGAGACATGAATGGACTCAGCCCCACCCAGGCACTCCCTCCCCCACTCTCCATGCCATCCACCTCCCAC
TGCACACCCCCACCTCCGTATCCCACAGATTGCAGCATTGTCAGGATCTGGCAAGTCTAGTAATGAACTA
GTCCGTAACTTGAAAGTATTTCGATTTCTTGGCTTTATATATCTTGTGGAAAGGACGAATGCATCCTCGA
ACAGTTACCACA
