>Addgene plasmid #142802 | TFORF1480 | depositor partial sequence | sequence record 280545 | Barcode
ATGCATCCTCGAACAGTTACCACA
